>Addgene plasmid #29710 | pET His6 Mocr TEV LIC cloning vector (2O-T) | depositor full sequence | sequence record 13800 | Author sequence
TTCTTGAAGACGAAAGGGCCTCGTGATACGCCTATTTTTATAGGTTAATGTCATGATAATAATGGTTTCT
TAGACGTCAGGTGGCACTTTTCGGGGAAATGTGCGCGGAACCCCTATTTGTTTATTTTTCTAAATACATT
CAAATATGTATCCGCTCATGAGACAATAACCCTGATAAATGCTTCAATAACATTGAAAAAGGAAGAGTAT
GAGTATTCAACATTTCCGTGTCGCCCTTATTCCCTTTTTTGCGGCATTTTGCCTTCCTGTTTTTGCTCAC
CCAGAAACGCTGGTGAAAGTAAAAGATGCTGAAGATCAGTTGGGTGCACGAGTGGGTTACATCGAACTGG
ATCTCAACAGCGGTAAGATCCTTGAGAGTTTTCGCCCCGAAGAACGTTTTCCAATGATGAGCACTTTTAA
AGTTCTGCTATGTGGCGCGGTATTATCCCGTGTTGACGCCGGGCAAGAGCAACTCGGTCGCCGCATACAC
TATTCTCAGAATGACTTGGTTGAGTACTCACCAGTCACAGAAAAGCATCTTACGGATGGCATGACAGTAA
GAGAATTATGCAGTGCTGCCATAACCATGAGTGATAACACTGCGGCCAACTTACTTCTGACAACGATCGG
AGGACCGAAGGAGCTAACCGCTTTTTTGCACAACATGGGGGATCATGTAACTCGCCTTGATCGTTGGGAA
CCGGAGCTGAATGAAGCCATACCAAACGACGAGCGTGACACCACGATGCCTGCAGCAATGGCAACAACGT
TGCGCAAACTATTAACTGGCGAACTACTTACTCTAGCTTCCCGGCAACAATTAATAGACTGGATGGAGGC
GGATAAAGTTGCAGGACCACTTCTGCGCTCGGCCCTTCCGGCTGGCTGGTTTATTGCTGATAAATCTGGA
GCCGGTGAGCGTGGGTCTCGCGGTATCATTGCAGCACTGGGGCCAGATGGTAAGCCCTCCCGTATCGTAG
TTATCTACACGACGGGGAGTCAGGCAACTATGGATGAACGAAATAGACAGATCGCTGAGATAGGTGCCTC
ACTGATTAAGCATTGGTAACTGTCAGACCAAGTTTACTCATATATACTTTAGATTGATTTAAAACTTCAT
TTTTAATTTAAAAGGATCTAGGTGAAGATCCTTTTTGATAATCTCATGACCAAAATCCCTTAACGTGAGT
TTTCGTTCCACTGAGCGTCAGACCCCGTAGAAAAGATCAAAGGATCTTCTTGAGATCCTTTTTTTCTGCG
CGTAATCTGCTGCTTGCAAACAAAAAAACCACCGCTACCAGCGGTGGTTTGTTTGCCGGATCAAGAGCTA
CCAACTCTTTTTCCGAAGGTAACTGGCTTCAGCAGAGCGCAGATACCAAATACTGTCCTTCTAGTGTAGC
CGTAGTTAGGCCACCACTTCAAGAACTCTGTAGCACCGCCTACATACCTCGCTCTGCTAATCCTGTTACC
AGTGGCTGCTGCCAGTGGCGATAAGTCGTGTCTTACCGGGTTGGACTCAAGACGATAGTTACCGGATAAG
GCGCAGCGGTCGGGCTGAACGGGGGGTTCGTGCACACAGCCCAGCTTGGAGCGAACGACCTACACCGAAC
TGAGATACCTACAGCGTGAGCTATGAGAAAGCGCCACGCTTCCCGAAGGGAGAAAGGCGGACAGGTATCC
GGTAAGCGGCAGGGTCGGAACAGGAGAGCGCACGAGGGAGCTTCCAGGGGGAAACGCCTGGTATCTTTAT
AGTCCTGTCGGGTTTCGCCACCTCTGACTTGAGCGTCGATTTTTGTGATGCTCGTCAGGGGGGCGGAGCC
TATGGAAAAACGCCAGCAACGCGGCCTTTTTACGGTTCCTGGCCTTTTGCTGGCCTTTTGCTCACATGTT
CTTTCCTGCGTTATCCCCTGATTCTGTGGATAACCGTATTACCGCCTTTGAGTGAGCTGATACCGCTCGC
CGCAGCCGAACGACCGAGCGCAGCGAGTCAGTGAGCGAGGAAGCGGAAGAGCGCCTGATGCGGTATTTTC
TCCTTACGCATCTGTGCGGTATTTCACACCGCATATATGGTGCACTCTCAGTACAATCTGCTCTGATGCC
GCATAGTTAAGCCAGTATACACTCCGCTATCGCTACGTGACTGGGTCATGGCTGCGCCCCGACACCCGCC
AACACCCGCTGACGCGCCCTGACGGGCTTGTCTGCTCCCGGCATCCGCTTACAGACAAGCTGTGACCGTC
TCCGGGAGCTGCATGTGTCAGAGGTTTTCACCGTCATCACCGAAACGCGCGAGGCAGCTGCGGTAAAGCT
CATCAGCGTGGTCGTGAAGCGATTCACAGATGTCTGCCTGTTCATCCGCGTCCAGCTCGTTGAGTTTCTC
CAGAAGCGTTAATGTCTGGCTTCTGATAAAGCGGGCCATGTTAAGGGCGGTTTTTTCCTGTTTGGTCACT
GATGCCTCCGTGTAAGGGGGATTTCTGTTCATGGGGGTAATGATACCGATGAAACGAGAGAGGATGCTCA
CGATACGGGTTACTGATGATGAACATGCCCGGTTACTGGAACGTTGTGAGGGTAAACAACTGGCGGTATG
GATGCGGCGGGACCAGAGAAAAATCACTCAGGGTCAATGCCAGCGCTTCGTTAATACAGATGTAGGTGTT
CCACAGGGTAGCCAGCAGCATCCTGCGATGCAGATCCGGAACATAATGGTGCAGGGCGCTGACTTCCGCG
TTTCCAGACTTTACGAAACACGGAAACCGAAGACCATTCATGTTGTTGCTCAGGTCGCAGACGTTTTGCA
GCAGCAGTCGCTTCACGTTCGCTCGCGTATCGGTGATTCATTCTGCTAACCAGTAAGGCAACCCCGCCAG
CCTAGCCGGGTCCTCAACGACAGGAGCACGATCATGCGCACCCGTGGCCAGGACCCAACGCTGCCCGAGA
TGCGCCGCGTGCGGCTGCTGGAGATGGCGGACGCGATGGATATGTTCTGCCAAGGGTTGGTTTGCGCATT
CACAGTTCTCCGCAAGAATTGATTGGCTCCAATTCTTGGAGTGGTGAATCCGTTAGCGAGGTGCCGCCGG
CTTCCATTCAGGTCGAGGTGGCCCGGCTCCATGCACCGCGACGCAACGCGGGGAGGCAGACAAGGTATAG
GGCGGCGCCTACAATCCATGCCAACCCGTTCCATGTGCTCGCCGAGGCGGCATAAATCGCCGTGACGATC
AGCGGTCCAGTGATCGAAGTTAGGCTGGTAAGAGCCGCGAGCGATCCTTGAAGCTGTCCCTGATGGTCGT
CATCTACCTGCCTGGACAGCATGGCCTGCAACGCGGGCATCCCGATGCCGCCGGAAGCGAGAAGAATCAT
AATGGGGAAGGCCATCCAGCCTCGCGTCGCGAACGCCAGCAAGACGTAGCCCAGCGCGTCGGCCGCCATG
CCGGCGATAATGGCCTGCTTCTCGCCGAAACGTTTGGTGGCGGGACCAGTGACGAAGGCTTGAGCGAGGG
CGTGCAAGATTCCGAATACCGCAAGCGACAGGCCGATCATCGTCGCGCTCCAGCGAAAGCGGTCCTCGCC
GAAAATGACCCAGAGCGCTGCCGGCACCTGTCCTACGAGTTGCATGATAAAGAAGACAGTCATAAGTGCG
GCGACGATAGTCATGCCCCGCGCCCACCGGAAGGAGCTGACTGGGTTGAAGGCTCTCAAGGGCATCGGTC
GACGCTCTCCCTTATGCGACTCCTGCATTAGGAAGCAGCCCAGTAGTAGGTTGAGGCCGTTGAGCACCGC
CGCCGCAAGGAATGGTGCATGCAAGGAGATGGCGCCCAACAGTCCCCCGGCCACGGGGCCTGCCACCATA
CCCACGCCGAAACAAGCGCTCATGAGCCCGAAGTGGCGAGCCCGATCTTCCCCATCGGTGATGTCGGCGA
TATAGGCGCCAGCAACCGCACCTGTGGCGCCGGTGATGCCGGCCACGATGCGTCCGGCGTAGAGGATCGA
GATCTCGATCCCGCGAAATTAATACGACTCACTATAGGGAGACCACAACGGTTTCCCTCTAGTGCCGGCT
CCGGAGAGCTCTTTAATTAAGCGGCCGCCCTGCAGGACTCGAGTTCTAGAAATAATTTTGTTTAACTTTA
AGAAGGAGATATACATATGAAATCTTCTCACCATCACCATCACCATGGTTCTTCTATGAGCAACATGACA
TACAATAATGTTTTCGACCACGCGTACGAAATGCTTAAGGAGAACATCCGTTATGATGACATACGGGATA
CAGATGACCTTCACGACGCAATTCATATGGCCGCCGATAATGCCGTCCCTCACTATTATGCCGATATTCG
GTCAGTTATGGCATCTGAAGGTATTGATCTGGAATTTGAGGATAGTGGCCTCATGCCAGATACGAAGGAC
GACATCAGAATTCTGCAAGCGCGGATCTACGAACAACTTACCATCGATTTATGGGAAGATGCGGAAGATC
TCCTGAATGAATACCTGGAAGAAGTGGAGGAGTATGAGGAAGATGAAGAGGGGACGGGGATCGAGGAAAA
CCTGTACTTCCAATCCAATATTGGAAGTGGATAACGGATCCGCGATCGCGGCGCGCCACCTGGTGGCCGG
CCGGTACCACGCGTGCGCGCTGATCCGGCTGCTAACAAAGCCCGAAAGGAAGCTGAGTTGGCTGCTGCCA
CCGCTGAGCAATAACTAGCATAACCCCTTGGGGCCTCTAAACGGGTCTTGAGGGGTTTTTTGCTGAAAGG
AGGAACTATATCCGGATATCCACAGGACGGGTGTGGTCGCCATGATCGCGTAGTCGATAGTGGCTCCAAG
TAGCGAAGCGAGCAGGACTGGGCGGCGGCCAAAGCGGTCGGACAGTGCTCCGAGAACGGGTGCGCATAGA
AATTGCATCAACGCATATAGCGCTAGCAGCACGCCATAGTGACTGGCGATGCTGTCGGAATGGACGATAT
CCCGCAAGAGGCCCGGCAGTACCGGCATAACCAAGCCTATGCCTACAGCATCCAGGGTGACGGTGCCGAG
GATGACGATGAGCGCATTGTTAGATTTCATACACGGTGCCTGACTGCGTTAGCAATTTAACTGTGATAAA
CTACCGCATTAAAGCTTATCGATGATAAGCTGTCAAACATGAGAA
Features (pLannotate 1.2.2; 16 found; start..end, strand, type, name):
    104..208     +  promoter       AmpR promoter: bla
    209..1069    +  CDS            AmpR: β-lactamase; bla; confers resistance to ampicillin, carbenicillin, and related antibiotics
   1240..1828    +  rep_origin     ori: high-copy-number ColE1/pMB1/pBR322/pUC origin of replication
   2014..2156    -  misc_feature   bom: basis of mobility region from pBR322
   2258..2449    -  CDS            rop: Rop protein, which maintains plasmids at low copy number; rop
   2466..2846    +  CDS            YPB1_ECOLX: Protein predicted: Swiss-Prot protein existence level 4. From Escherichia coli.
   3088..3988    -  CDS            TcR (fragment): tetracycline efflux protein; tet; confers resistance to tetracycline
   4010..4028    +  promoter       T7 promoter: promoter for bacteriophage T7 RNA polymerase
   4117..4139    +  RBS            RBS: efficient ribosome binding site from bacteriophage T7 gene 10 (Olins and Rangwala, 1989)
   4159..4176    +  CDS            6xHis: 6xHis affinity tag
   4183..4530    +  CDS            OCR_BPT7: Experimental evidence at protein level: Swiss-Prot protein existence level 1. Prevents both degradation and modification of T7 DNA by the host restriction-modification complex (PubMed:32039758, PubMed:1095770). Structural mimic of the phosphate backbone of B-form DNA that binds to and completely occupies the DNA-binding sites of all known families of the complex type I DNA restriction enzymes (PubMed:12235377, PubMed:32483229). Thereby, inhibits the restriction endonuclease activity and protects the phage genome as it penetrates into host cytoplasm (PubMed:12235377, PubMed:32483229). Inhibits
   4546..4562    +  CDS            TEV site (fragment): tobacco etch virus (TEV) protease recognition and cleavage site
   4648..4697    +  CDS            SET1 (fragment): solubility-enhancement tag derived from T7 phage gene 10B
   4705..4752    +  terminator     T7 terminator: transcription terminator for bacteriophage T7 RNA polymerase
   4778..5070    -  CDS            TcR (fragment): tetracycline efflux protein; tet; confers resistance to tetracycline
   5118..5146    -  promoter       tet promoter: E. coli promoter for tetracycline efflux protein gene
