[The description below was written by a language model from this plasmid's Addgene catalogue record and pLannotate feature annotations shown in this document.]
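Description:
pET His6 Mocr TEV LIC cloning vector (2O-T) is an empty pET-family bacterial expression backbone designed for ligation-independent cloning (LIC) of a gene of interest behind a cleavable N-terminal fusion tag. It is maintained in E. coli through a ColE1/pBR322-type origin accompanied by the rop gene and the bom mobility region, consistent with the low copy number given in the catalogue, and it is selected with ampicillin via the β-lactamase gene under its own promoter. The annotation also finds two fragments of the tetracycline resistance gene and its promoter flanking the expression cassette. These are remnants of the pBR322 ancestry, interrupted by the cassette, rather than a usable marker. The catalogue lists the backbone as 5,908 bp, whereas the annotated depositor sequence is 5,155 nt; the record does not explain this difference.

The expression cassette runs from a T7 promoter and the phage T7 gene 10 ribosome binding site into a 6xHis tag, followed by Mocr, a form of the T7 Ocr protein, which is a DNA mimic and is used here as a fusion partner that the depositor says can improve expression and solubility of the target. A TEV protease site follows, allowing the tag to be removed after purification, and a T7 terminator closes the unit. No lac operator or lacI gene is annotated. A short fragment matching the gene 10B-derived SET1 tag is annotated just upstream of the terminator. The LIC site is opened by linearising the plasmid and is destroyed on insertion. According to the depositor, it is flanked by five pairs of restriction sites so that a cloned gene can be transferred into companion polycistronic destination vectors. The plasmid therefore serves either for single-protein expression or as a transfer vector for co-expression.
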