Addgene plasmid #29710: pET His6 Mocr TEV LIC cloning vector (2O-T)
Purpose: (Empty Backbone)
Depositing lab: Scott Gradia. Depositing organization: University of California, Berkeley.
Backbone
  Vector backbone: pET
  Backbone size (bp): 5908
  Vector type: Bacterial Expression
Growth in bacteria
  Bacterial resistance: Ampicillin, 100 μg/mL
  Growth temperature: 37°C
  Growth strain: DH5alpha
  Copy number: Low Copy
Gene/Insert
  Gene/Insert name: None
  Tag / fusion protein: His6-Mocr-TEV (N terminal on backbone)
  Cloning method: Restriction Enzyme; 5′ cloning site LIC site (destroyed during cloning); 3′ cloning site LIC site (destroyed during cloning)
  Sequencing primers: 5′ Mocr forward (5'ctcctgaatgaatacctggaa); 3′ T7 reverse
Terms and licenses: Academic/Nonprofit Terms; Industry Terms: Not Available to Industry
Depositor comments: This plasmid is an empty vector. Your gene can be inserted with a LIC cloning protocol. All 2-series vectors work as single-expression vectors, as well as transfer vectors for our polycistronic system. The LIC cloning site is flanked by 5 pairs of restriction sites, so that your gene can easily be subcloned into our polycistronic destination vectors (2D, 2E, or 2Z). 2O-T has a TEV-cleavable N-terminal His6-Mocr fusion tag. Mocr can improve the expression and solubility of your target protein. To clone into this vector, add LIC v1 tags to the 5' end of your PCR primers. Forward - 5'TACTTCCAATCCAATGCA3' Reverse - 5'TTATCCACTTCCAATGTTATTA3' Linearize the plasmid with SspI and gel purify. When digesting the DNA with T4 polymerase, use dCTP for insert and dGTP for vector. More information on this vector can be found through http://qb3.berkeley.edu/qb3/macrolab/
How to cite: pET His6 Mocr TEV LIC cloning vector (2O-T) was a gift from Scott Gradia (Addgene plasmid # 29710 ; http://n2t.net/addgene:29710 ; RRID:Addgene_29710)
