>Addgene plasmid #29710 | pET His6 Mocr TEV LIC cloning vector (2O-T) | addgene partial sequence | sequence record 35230 | 29710 with pBRrevBam
ATGCCGGCCACGATGCGTCCGGCGTAGAGGATCGAGATCTCGATCCCGCGAAATTAATACGACTCACTAT
AGGGAGACCACAACGGTTTCCCTCTAGTGCCGGCTCCGGAGAGCTCTTTAATTAAGCGGCCGCCCTGCAG
GACTCGAGTTCTAGAAATAATTTTGTTTAACTTTAAGAAGGAGATATACATATGAAATCTTCTCACCATC
ACCATCACCATGGTTCTTCTATGAGCAACATGACATACAATAATGTTTTCGACCACGCGTACGAAATGCT
TAAGGAGAACATCCGTTATGATGACATACGGGATACAGATGACCTTCACGACGCAATTCATATGGCCGCC
GATAATGCCGTCCCTCACTATTATGCCGATATTCGGTCAGTTATGGCATCTGAAGGTATTGATCTGGAAT
TTGAGGATAGTGGCCTCATGCCAGATACGAAGGACGACATCAGAATTCTGCAAGCGCGGATCTACGAACA
ACTTACCATCGATTTATGGGAAGATGCGGAAGATCTCCTGAATGAATACCTGGAAGAAGTGGAGGAGTAT
GAGGAAGATGAAGAGGGGACGGGGATCGAGGAAAACCTGTACTTCCAATCCAATATTGGAAGTGGATAAC
GGATCCGCGATCGCGGCGCGCCACCTGGTGGCCGGCCGGTACCACGCGTGCGCGCTGATCCGGCTGCTAA
CAAAGCCCGAAAGGAAGCTGAGTTGGCTGCTGCCACCGCTGAGCAATAACTAGCATAACCCCTTGGGGCC
TCTAAACGGGTCTTGAGGGGTTTTTTGCTGAAAGGAGGAACTATATCCGGATATCCACAGGACGGGTGTG
GTCGCCATG
